>Addgene plasmid #122791 | pAC10071_pLX-NpuDnaE(C)-Hygro(^C;219-341)-IRES-mCherry | depositor full sequence | sequence record 234296 | pAC10071_pLX-NpuDnaE(C)-Hygro(^C;219-341)-IRES-mCherry sequence 9132 bps
CCCGGGGTTATTAATAGTAATCAATTACGGGGTCATTAGTTCATAGCCCATATATGGAGTTCCGCGTTAC
ATAACTTACGGTAAATGGCCCGCCTGGCTGACCGCCCAACGACCCCCGCCCATTGACGTCAATAATGACG
TATGTTCCCATAGTAACGCCAATAGGGACTTTCCATTGACGTCAATGGGTGGAGTATTTACGGTAAACTG
CCCACTTGGCAGTACATCAAGTGTATCATATGCCAAGTACGCCCCCTATTGACGTCAATGACGGTAAATG
GCCCGCCTGGCATTATGCCCAGTACATGACCTTATGGGACTTTCCTACTTGGCAGTACATCTACGTATTA
GTCATCGCTATTACCATGGTGATGCGGTTTTGGCAGTACATCAATGGGCGTGGATAGCGGTTTGACTCAC
GGGGATTTCCAAGTCTCCACCCCATTGACGTCAATGGGAGTTTGTTTTGGCACCAAAATCAACGGGACTT
TCCAAAATGTCGTAACAACTCCGCCCCATTGACGCAAATGGGCGGTAGGCGTGTACGGTGGGAGGTCTAT
ATAAGCAGAGCTCTCTGGCTAACTGTCGGGATCAACAAGTTTGTACAAAAAAGCAGGCTCCGAATTCACC
GGTGCCGCCACCATGATTAAGATCGCTACGCGGAAGTACCTGGGGAAACAGAACGTCTACGACATAGGTG
TGGAGCGCGATCACAACTTTGCTCTGAAAAATGGATTTATCGCCAGCAACTGCGAGGCGATGTTCGGGGA
TTCCCAATACGAGGTCGCCAACATCTTCTTCTGGAGGCCGTGGTTGGCTTGTATGGAGCAGCAGACGCGC
TACTTCGAGCGGAGGCATCCGGAGCTTGCAGGATCGCCGCGGCTCCGGGCGTATATGCTCCGCATTGGTC
TTGACCAACTCTATCAGAGCTTGGTTGACGGCAATTTCGATGATGCAGCTTGGGCGCAGGGTCGATGCGA
CGCAATCGTCCGATCCGGAGCCGGGACTGTCGGGCGTACACAAATCGCCCGCAGAAGCGCGGCCGTCTGG
ACCGATGGCTGTGTAGAAGTACTCGCCGATAGTGGAAACCGACGCCCCAGCACTCGTCCGAGGGCAAAGG
AATAGTTAATTAAGAATTCGACCCAGCTTTCTTGTACAAAGTGGTTGGTAAGCCTATCCCTAACCCTCTC
CTCGGTCTCGATTCTACGTAGTAATGAGCTAGCAGTCTCGAGGTTAACGAATTCCGCCCCCCCCCTAACG
TTACTGGCCGAAGCCGCTTGGAATAAGGCCGGTGTGCGCTTGTCTATATGTTATTTTCCACCATATTGCC
GTCTTTTGGCAATGTGAGGGCCCGGAAACCTGGCCCTGTCTTCTTGACGAGCATTCCTAGGGGTCTTTCC
CCTCTCGCCAAAGGAATGCAAGGTCTGTTGAATGTCGTGAAGGAAGCAGTTCCTCTGGAAGCTTCTTGAA
GACAAACAACGTCTGTAGCGACCCTTTGCAGGCAGCGGAACCCCCCACCTGGCGACAGGTGCCCCTGCGG
CCAAAAGCCACGTGTATAAGATACACCTGCAAAGGCGGCACAACCCCAGTGCCACGTTGTGAGTTGGATA
GTTGTGGAAAGAGTCAAATGGCTCTCCTCAAGCGTATTCAACAAGGGGCTGAAGGATGCCCAGAAGGTAC
CCCATTGTATGGGATCTGATCTGGGGCCTCGGTGCACATGCTTTACATGTGTTTAGTCGAGGTTAAAAAA
ACGTCTAGGCCCCCCGAACCACGGGGACGTGGTTTTCCTTTGAAAAACACGATAATACCATGGTGAGCAA
GGGCGAGGAGGATAACATGGCCATCATCAAGGAGTTCATGCGCTTCAAGGTGCACATGGAGGGCTCCGTG
AACGGCCACGAGTTCGAGATCGAGGGCGAGGGCGAGGGCCGCCCCTACGAGGGCACCCAGACCGCCAAGC
TGAAGGTGACCAAGGGTGGCCCCCTGCCCTTCGCCTGGGACATCCTGTCCCCTCAGTTCATGTACGGCTC
CAAGGCCTACGTGAAGCACCCCGCCGACATCCCCGACTACTTGAAGCTGTCCTTCCCCGAGGGCTTCAAG
TGGGAGCGCGTGATGAACTTCGAGGACGGCGGCGTGGTGACCGTGACCCAGGACTCCTCCCTGCAGGACG
GCGAGTTCATCTACAAGGTGAAGCTGCGCGGCACCAACTTCCCCTCCGACGGCCCCGTAATGCAGAAGAA
GACCATGGGCTGGGAGGCCTCCTCCGAGCGGATGTACCCCGAGGACGGCGCCCTGAAGGGCGAGATCAAG
CAGAGGCTGAAGCTGAAGGACGGCGGCCACTACGACGCTGAGGTCAAGACCACCTACAAGGCCAAGAAGC
CCGTGCAGCTGCCCGGCGCCTACAACGTCAACATCAAGTTGGACATCACCTCCCACAACGAGGACTACAC
CATCGTGGAACAGTACGAACGCGCCGAGGGCCGCCACTCCACCGGCGGCATGGACGAGCTGTACAAGTAA
CACCGGTGGCGCGTTAAGTCGACAATCAACCTCTGGATTACAAAATTTGTGAAAGATTGACTGGTATTCT
TAACTATGTTGCTCCTTTTACGCTATGTGGATACGCTGCTTTAATGCCTTTGTATCATGCTATTGCTTCC
CGTATGGCTTTCATTTTCTCCTCCTTGTATAAATCCTGGTTGCTGTCTCTTTATGAGGAGTTGTGGCCCG
TTGTCAGGCAACGTGGCGTGGTGTGCACTGTGTTTGCTGACGCAACCCCCACTGGTTGGGGCATTGCCAC
CACCTGTCAGCTCCTTTCCGGGACTTTCGCTTTCCCCCTCCCTATTGCCACGGCGGAACTCATCGCCGCC
TGCCTTGCCCGCTGCTGGACAGGGGCTCGGCTGTTGGGCACTGACAATTCCGTGGTGTTGTCGGGGAAAT
CATCGTCCTTTCCTTGGCTGCTCGCCTGTGTTGCCACCTGGATTCTGCGCGGGACGTCCTTCTGCTACGT
CCCTTCGGCCCTCAATCCAGCGGACCTTCCTTCCCGCGGCCTGCTGCCGGCTCTGCGGCCTCTTCCGCGT
CTTCGCCTTCGCCCTCAGACGAGTCGGATCTCCCTTTGGGCCGCCTCCCCGCGTCGACTTTAAGACCAAT
GACTTACAAGGCAGCTGTAGATCTTAGCCACTTTTTAAAAGAAAAGGGGGGACTGGAAGGGCTAATTCAC
TCCCAACGAAGACAAGATCTGCTTTTTGCTTGTACTGGGTCTCTCTGGTTAGACCAGATCTGAGCCTGGG
AGCTCTCTGGCTAACTAGGGAACCCACTGCTTAAGCCTCAATAAAGCTTGCCTTGAGTGCTTCAAGTAGT
GTGTGCCCGTCTGTTGTGTGACTCTGGTAACTAGAGATCCCTCAGACCCTTTTAGTCAGTGTGGAAAATC
TCTAGCAGTACGTATAGTAGTTCATGTCATCTTATTATTCAGTATTTATAACTTGCAAAGAAATGAATAT
CAGAGAGTGAGAGGAACTTGTTTATTGCAGCTTATAATGGTTACAAATAAAGCAATAGCATCACAAATTT
CACAAATAAAGCATTTTTTTCACTGCATTCTAGTTGTGGTTTGTCCAAACTCATCAATGTATCTTATCAT
GTCTGGCTCTAGCTATCCCGCCCCTAACTCCGCCCATCCCGCCCCTAACTCCGCCCAGTTCCGCCCATTC
TCCGCCCCATGGCTGACTAATTTTTTTTATTTATGCAGAGGCCGAGGCCGCCTCGGCCTCTGAGCTATTC
CAGAAGTAGTGAGGAGGCTTTTTTGGAGGCCTAGGGACGTACCCAATTCGCCCTATAGTGAGTCGTATTA
CGCGCGCTCACTGGCCGTCGTTTTACAACGTCGTGACTGGGAAAACCCTGGCGTTACCCAACTTAATCGC
CTTGCAGCACATCCCCCTTTCGCCAGCTGGCGTAATAGCGAAGAGGCCCGCACCGATCGCCCTTCCCAAC
AGTTGCGCAGCCTGAATGGCGAATGGG
[124 nt withheld, positions 4018-4141]
C
[91 nt withheld, positions 4143-4233]
A
[49 nt withheld, positions 4235-4283]
CCTTTGACGTTGGAGTCCACGTTCTTT
[37 nt withheld, positions 4311-4347]
ACCCTATCTCGGTCTATTCTTTTGATTTATAAGGGATTTTGCCGATTTCGGCCTATTGGTTAAAAAATGA
GCTGATTTAACAAAAATTTAACGCGAATTTTAACAAAATATTAACGCTTACAATTTAGGTGGCACTTTTC
GGGGAAATGTGCGCGGAACCCCTATTTGTTTATTTTTCTAAATACATTCAAATATGTATCCGCTCATGAG
ACAATAACCCTGATAAATGCTTCAATAATATTGAAAAAGGAAGAGTATGAGTATTCAACATTTCCGTGTC
GCCCTTATTCCCTTTTTTGCGGCATTTTGCCTTCCTGTTTTTGCTCACCCAGAAACGCTGGTGAAAGTAA
AAGATGCTGAAGATCAGTTGGGTGCACGAGTGGGTTACATCGAACTGGATCTCAACAGCGGTAAGATCCT
TGAGAGTTTTCGCCCCGAAGAACGTTTTCCAATGATGAGCACTTTTAAAGTTCTGCTATGTGGCGCGGTA
TTATCCCGTATTGACGCCGGGCAAGAGCAACTCGGTCGCCGCATACACTATTCTCAGAATGACTTGGTTG
AGTACTCACCAGTCACAGAAAAGCATCTTACGGATGGCATGACAGTAAGAGAATTATGCAGTGCTGCCAT
AACCATGAGTGATAACACTGCGGCCAACTTACTTCTGACAACGATCGGAGGACCGAAGGAGCTAACCGCT
TTTTTGCACAACATGGGGGATCATGTAACTCGCCTTGATCGTTGGGAACCGGAGCTGAATGAAGCCATAC
CAAACGACGAGCGTGACACCACGATGCCTGTAGCAATGGCAACAACGTTGCGCAAACTATTAACTGGCGA
ACTACTTACTCTAGCTTCCCGGCAACAATTAATAGACTGGATGGAGGCGGATAAAGTTGCAGGACCACTT
CTGCGCTCGGCCCTTCCGGCTGGCTGGTTTATTGCTGATAAATCTGGAGCCGGTGAGCGTGGGTCTCGCG
GTATCATTGCAGCACTGGGGCCAGATGGTAAGCCCTCCCGTATCGTAGTTATCTACACGACGGGGAGTCA
GGCAACTATGGATGAACGAAATAGACAGATCGCTGAGATAGGTGCCTCACTGATTAAGCATTGGTAACTG
TCAGACCAAGTTTACTCATATATACTTTAGATTGATTTAAAACTTCATTTTTAATTTAAAAGGATCTAGG
TGAAGATCCTTTTTGATAATCTCATGACCAAAATCCCTTAACGTGAGTTTTCGTTCCACTGAGCGTCAGA
CCCCGTAGAAAAGATCAAAGGATCTTCTTGAGATCCTTTTTTTCTGCGCGTAATCTGCTGCTTGCAAACA
AAAAAACCACCGCTACCAGCGGTGGTTTGTTTGCCGGATCAAGAGCTACCAACTCTTTTTCCGAAGGTAA
CTGGCTTCAGCAGAGCGCAGATACCAAATACTGTTCTTCTAGTGTAGCCGTAGTTAGGCCACCACTTCAA
GAACTCTGTAGCACCGCCTACATACCTCGCTCTGCTAATCCTGTTACCAGTGGCTGCTGCCAGTGGCGAT
AAGTCGTGTCTTACCGGGTTGGACTCAAGACGATAGTTACCGGATAAGGCGCAGCGGTCGGGCTGAACGG
GGGGTTCGTGCACACAGCCCAGCTTGGAGCGAACGACCTACACCGAACTGAGATACCTACAGCGTGAGCT
ATGAGAAAGCGCCACGCTTCCCGAAGGGAGAAAGGCGGACAGGTATCCGGTAAGCGGCAGGGTCGGAACA
GGAGAGCGCACGAGGGAGCTTCCAGGGGGAAACGCCTGGTATCTTTATAGTCCTGTCGGGTTTCGCCACC
TCTGACTTGAGCGTCGATTTTTGTGATGCTCGTCAGGGGGGCGGAGCCTATGGAAAAACGCCAGCAACGC
GGCCTTTTTACGGTTCCTGGCCTTTTGCTGGCCTTTTGCTCACATGTTCTTTCCTGCGTTATCCCCTGAT
TCTGTGGATAACCGTATTACCGCCTTTGAGTGAGCTGATACCGCTCGCCGCAGCCGAACGACCGAGCGCA
GCGAGTCAGTGAGCGAGGAAGCGGAAGAGCGCCCAATACGCAAACCGCCTCTCCCCGCGCGTTGGCCGAT
TCATTAATGCAGCTGGCACGACAGGTTTCCCGACTGGAAAGCGGGCAGTGAGCGCAACGCAATTAATGTG
AGTTAGCTCACTCATTAGGCACCCCAGGCTTTACACTTTATGCTTCCGGCTCGTATGTTGTGTGGAATTG
TGAGCGGATAACAATTTCACACAGGAAACAGCTATGACCATGATTACGCCAAGCGCGCAATTAACCCTCA
CTAAAGGGAACAAAAGCTGGAGCTGCAAGCTTAATGTAGTCTTATGCAATACTCTTGTAGTCTTGCAACA
TGGTAACGATGAGTTAGCAACATGCCTTACAAGGAGAGAAAAAGCACCGTGCATGCCGATTGGTGGAAGT
AAGGTGGTACGATCGTGCCTTATTAGGAAGGCAACAGACGGGTCTGACATGGATTGGACGAACCACTGAA
TTGCCGCATTGCAGAGATATTGTATTTAAGTGCCTAGCTCGATACATAAACGGGTCTCTCTGGTTAGACC
AGATCTGAGCCTGGGAGCTCTCTGGCTAACTAGGGAACCCACTGCTTAAGCCTCAATAAAGCTTGCCTTG
AGTGCTTCAAGTAGTGTGTGCCCGTCTGTTGTGTGACTCTGGTAACTAGAGATCCCTCAGACCCTTTTAG
TCAGTGTGGAAAATCTCTAGCAGTGGCGCCCGAACAGGGACTTGAAAGCGAAAGGGAAACCAGAGGAGCT
CTCTCGACGCAGGACTCGGCTTGCTGAAGCGCGCACGGCAAGAGGCGAGGGGCGGCGACTGGTGAGTACG
CCAAAAATTTTGACTAGCGGAGGCTAGAAGGAGAGAGATGGGTGCGAGAGCGTCAGTATTAAGCGGGGGA
GAATTAGATCGCGATGGGAAAAAATTCGGTTAAGGCCAGGGGGAAAGAAAAAATATAAATTAAAACATAT
AGTATGGGCAAGCAGGGAGCTAGAACGATTCGCAGTTAATCCTGGCCTGTTAGAAACATCAGAAGGCTGT
AGACAAATACTGGGACAGCTACAACCATCCCTTCAGACAGGATCAGAAGAACTTAGATCATTATATAATA
CAGTAGCAACCCTCTATTGTGTGCATCAAAGGATAGAGATAAAAGACACCAAGGAAGCTTTAGACAAGAT
AGAGGAAGAGCAAAACAAAAGTAAGACCACCGCACAGCAAGCGGCCGCTGATCTTCAGACCTGGAGGAGG
AGATATGAGGGACAATTGGAGAAGTGAATTATATAAATATAAAGTAGTAAAAATTGAACCATTAGGAGTA
GCACCCACCAAGGCAAAGAGAAGAGTGGTGCAGAGAGAAAAAAGAGCAGTGGGAATAGGAGCTTTGTTCC
TTGGGTTCTTGGGAGCAGCAGGAAGCACTATGGGCGCAGCGTCAATGACGCTGACGGTACAGGCCAGACA
ATTATTGTCTGGTATAGTGCAGCAGCAGAACAATTTGCTGAGGGCTATTGAGGCGCAACAGCATCTGTTG
CAACTCACAGTCTGGGGCATCAAGCAGCTCCAGGCAAGAATCCTGGCTGTGGAAAGATACCTAAAGGATC
AACAGCTCCTGGGGATTTGGGGTTGCTCTGGAAAACTCATTTGCACCACTGCTGTGCCTTGGAATGCTAG
TTGGAGTAATAAATCTCTGGAACAGATTTGGAATCACACGACCTGGATGGAGTGGGACAGAGAAATTAAC
AATTACACAAGCTTAATACACTCCTTAATTGAAGAATCGCAAAACCAGCAAGAAAAGAATGAACAAGAAT
TATTGGAATTAGATAAATGGGCAAGTTTGTGGAATTGGTTTAACATAACAAATTGGCTGTGGTATATAAA
ATTATTCATAATGATAGTAGGAGGCTTGGTAGGTTTAAGAATAGTTTTTGCTGTACTTTCTATAGTGAAT
AGAGTTAGGCAGGGATATTCACCATTATCGTTTCAGACCCACCTCCCAACCCCGAGGGGACCCTTGCGCC
TTTTCCAAGGCAGCCCTGGGTTTGCGCAGGGACGCGGCTGCTCTGGGCGTGGTTCCGGGAAACGCAGCGG
CGCCGACCCTGGGTCTCGCACATTCTTCACGTCCGTTCGCAGCGTCACCCGGATCTTCGCCGCTACCCTT
GTGGGCCCCCCGGCGACGCTTCCTGCTCCGCCCCTAAGTCGGGAAGGTTCCTTGCGGTTCGCGGCGTGCC
GGACGTGACAAACGGAAGCCGCACGTCTCACTAGTACCCTCGCAGACGGACAGCGCCAGGGAGCAATGGC
AGCGCGCCGACCGCGATGGGCTGTGGCCAATAGCGGCTGCTCAGCAGGGCGCGCCGAGAGCAGCGGCCGG
GAAGGGGCGGTGCGGGAGGCGGGGTGTGGGGCGGTAGTGTGGGCCCTGTTCCTGCCCGCGCGGTGTTCCG
CATTCTGCAAGCCTCCGGAGCGCACGTCGGCAGTCGGCTCCCTCGTTGACCGAATCACCGACCTCTCTCC
CCAGGGGGTACCCAGCTGTCTAGAGAATTCTAGATCTTGAGACAAATGGCAGTATTCATCCACAATTTTA
AAAGAAAAGGGGGGATTGGGGGGTACAGTGCAGGGGAAAGAATAGTAGACATAATAGCAACAGACATACA
AACTAAAGAATTACAAAAACAAATTACAAAAATTCAAAATTTTCGGGTTTATTACAGGGACAGCAGAGAT
CCACTTTGGCGCCGGCTCGAGGGGG
Features (pLannotate 1.2.2; 32 found; start..end, strand, type, name):
     65..368     +  enhancer       CMV enhancer: human cytomegalovirus immediate early enhancer
    369..572     +  promoter       CMV promoter: human cytomegalovirus (CMV) immediate early promoter
    595..619     +  protein_bind   attB1: mutant version of attB; recombination site for the Gateway® BP reaction BP Clonase™
    752..1125    +  CDS            HygR (fragment): aminoglycoside phosphotransferase from E. coli confers resistance to hygromycin
   1141..1165    -  protein_bind   attB2: mutant version of attB; recombination site for the Gateway® BP reaction BP Clonase™
   1167..1208    +  CDS            V5 tag: epitope tag from simian virus 5
   1247..1807    +  misc_feature   IRES: internal ribosome entry site (IRES) of the encephalomyocarditis virus (EMCV)
   1810..2517    +  CDS            mCherry: mCherry is a basic (constitutively fluorescent) red fluorescent protein published in 2004, derived from Discosoma sp.. It is reported to be a very rapidly-maturing monomer with low acid sensitivity.
   2544..3132    +  misc_feature   WPRE: woodchuck hepatitis virus posttranscriptional regulatory element
   3183..3202    +  misc_feature   cPPT/CTS (fragment): central polypurine tract and central termination sequence of HIV-1
   3204..3437    +  LTR            3' LTR (ΔU3): self-inactivating 3' long terminal repeat (LTR) from HIV-1
   3515..3636    +  polyA_signal   SV40 poly(A) signal: SV40 polyadenylation signal
   3676..3811    +  rep_origin     SV40 ori: SV40 origin of replication
   3832..3850    -  promoter       T7 promoter: promoter for bacteriophage T7 RNA polymerase
   3858..4013    +  CDS            lacZα (fragment): LacZα fragment of β-galactosidase; lacZ fragment
   4018..4446    +  rep_origin     f1 ori (sequence partly withheld): f1 bacteriophage origin of replication; arrow indicates direction of (+) strand synthesis
   4499..4603    +  promoter       AmpR promoter: bla
   4604..5464    +  CDS            AmpR: β-lactamase; bla; confers resistance to ampicillin, carbenicillin, and related antibiotics
   5635..6223    +  rep_origin     ori: high-copy-number ColE1/pMB1/pBR322/pUC origin of replication
   6406..6498    +  CDS            lacI (fragment): lac repressor; lacI; The lac repressor binds to the lac operator to inhibit transcription in E. coli. This inhibition can be relieved by adding lactose or isopropyl-β-D-thiogalactopyranoside (IPTG).
   6511..6532    +  protein_bind   CAP binding site: CAP binding activates transcription in the presence of cAMP. E. coli catabolite activator protein
   6547..6577    +  promoter       lac promoter: promoter for the E. coli lac operon
   6585..6601    +  protein_bind   lac operator: The lac repressor binds to the lac operator to inhibit transcription in E. coli. This inhibition can be relieved by adding lactose or isopropyl-β-D-thiogalactopyranoside (IPTG). lac repressor encoded by lacI
   6646..6664    +  promoter       T3 promoter: promoter for bacteriophage T3 RNA polymerase
   6692..6918    +  promoter       RSV promoter: Rous sarcoma virus enhancer/promoter
   6919..7099    +  LTR            5' LTR (truncated): truncated 5' long terminal repeat (LTR) from HIV-1
   7146..7271    +  misc_feature   HIV-1 Ψ: packaging signal of human immunodeficiency virus type 1
   7255..7618    +  CDS            HIV-1 gag (fragment): gag protein from human immunodeficiency virus 1; gag
   7764..7997    +  misc_feature   RRE: The Rev response element (RRE) of HIV-1 allows for Rev-dependent mRNA export from the nucleus to the cytoplasm.
   8374..8400    +  CDS            Rev (fragment): human immunodeficiency virus 1 (HIV-1) Rev protein; rev; enhances nuclear export of unspliced and incompletely spliced viral mRNAs
   8401..8901    +  promoter       hPGK promoter: human phosphoglycerate kinase 1 promoter
   8963..9080    +  misc_feature   cPPT/CTS: central polypurine tract and central termination sequence of HIV-1
