[The description below was written by a language model from this plasmid's Addgene catalogue record and pLannotate feature annotations shown in this document.]
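Description:
pAC10071_pLX-NpuDnaE(C)-Hygro(^C;219-341)-IRES-mCherry is a 9,132-nt self-inactivating HIV-1 lentiviral vector for mammalian expression. It was made by Gateway recombination of a synthetic insert into the pLX-DEST-IRES-mCherry destination backbone. In bacteria it is maintained through a high-copy ColE1/pUC-type origin and ampicillin resistance (AmpR), and the backbone also carries an f1 origin and an SV40 origin. The viral genome is transcribed from an RSV promoter fused to a truncated 5' LTR. It contains the Ψ packaging signal with a gag fragment, the RRE for Rev-dependent nuclear export, a cPPT/CTS, a WPRE to boost transcript expression, and a ΔU3 3' LTR followed by an SV40 poly(A) signal. This layout fits packaging with helper plasmids supplied in trans.

The expression cassette uses the CMV enhancer/promoter. Between the attB1 and attB2 sites lies the C-terminal half of the Npu DnaE split intein, fused to a C-terminal fragment of hygromycin phosphotransferase (residues 219–341 by the construct name). The annotation tool detected only the HygR fragment; the intein portion presumably occupies the unannotated stretch just upstream. A V5 tag is annotated after attB2, but the record does not say whether it is in frame with the insert. An EMCV IRES then drives mCherry from the same transcript, marking transduced cells red. An hPGK promoter is also annotated upstream of the cPPT, and its role is not stated.

The construct belongs to a split selectable marker system. The hygromycin fragment should be non-functional alone, and resistance should arise only when a partner vector supplies the complementary N-terminal fragment fused to the N-intein. Protein trans-splicing then rebuilds the intact enzyme, so a single antibiotic can select for cells carrying both vectors.
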