Addgene plasmid #122791: pAC10071_pLX-NpuDnaE(C)-Hygro(^C;219-341)-IRES-mCherry
Purpose: Plasmid 71:Lentiviral vector encoding NpuDnaE(C)-Hygro(^C;219-341)and mCherry
Depositing lab: Albert Cheng. Publication: Split Selectable Markers. Jillette N, Du M, Cheng AW. bioRxiv 452979 10.1101/452979.
Backbone
  Vector backbone: pAC10096_pLX-DEST-IRES-mCherry (Addgene# 122816)
  Vector type: Mammalian Expression, Lentiviral
  Selectable markers: NpuDnaE(C)-Hygro(^C;219-341)
Growth in bacteria
  Bacterial resistance: Ampicillin, 100 μg/mL
  Growth temperature: 30°C
  Growth strain: NEB Stable
  Copy number: Unknown
Gene/Insert
  Gene/Insert name: NpuDnaE(C)-Hygro(^C;219-341)
  Species: Synthetic
  Cloning method: Gateway Cloning
  Sequencing primers: 5′ CMV-Forward; 3′ IRES-R
Terms and licenses: Academic/Nonprofit Terms; Industry Terms: Not Available to Industry
Depositor comments: Please visit https://www.biorxiv.org/content/10.1101/452979v2 for BioRxiv preprint.
How to cite: pAC10071_pLX-NpuDnaE(C)-Hygro(^C;219-341)-IRES-mCherry was a gift from Albert Cheng (Addgene plasmid # 122791)
